Addgene plasmid #135637: pAAV-S5E1-dTom-nlsdTom
Purpose: AAV vector to drive the expression of dTomato in PV cortical interneuronsunder the control of the E1 regulatory element
Depositing lab: Jordane Dimidschstein. Depositing organization: Broad Institute. Publication: Viral manipulation of functionally distinct interneurons in mice, non-human primates and humans. Vormstein-Schneider D, Lin JD, Pelkey KA, Chittajallu R, Guo B, Arias-Garcia MA, Allaway K, Sakopoulos S, Schneider G, Stevenson O, Vergara J, Sharma J, Zhang Q, Franken TP, Smith J, Ibrahim LA, M Astro KJ, Sabri E, Huang S, Favuzzi E, Burbridge T, Xu Q, Guo L, Vogel I, Sanchez V, Saldi GA, Gorissen BL, Yuan X, Zaghloul KA, Devinsky O, Sabatini BL, Batista-Brito R, Reynolds J, Feng G, Fu Z, McBain CJ, Fishell G, Dimidschstein J. Nat Neurosci. 2020 Dec;23(12):1629-1636. doi: 10.1038/s41593-020-0692-9. Epub 2020 Aug 17. PubMed 32807948.
Backbone
  Vector backbone: AAV-Dlx-GFP
  Vector type: AAV
Growth in bacteria
  Bacterial resistance: Ampicillin, 100 μg/mL
  Growth temperature: 37°C
  Growth strain: NEB Stable
  Copy number: High Copy
Gene/Insert
  Gene/Insert name: dTom-nlsdTom
  Species: M. musculus (mouse)
  Mutation: None
  Cloning method: Gibson Cloning
Terms and licenses: Academic/Nonprofit Terms; Industry Terms: Not Available to Industry
Depositor comments: Please visit https://www.biorxiv.org/content/10.1101/808170v1 for BioRxiv preprint
How to cite: pAAV-S5E1-dTom-nlsdTom was a gift from Jordane Dimidschstein (Addgene plasmid # 135637 ; http://n2t.net/addgene:135637 ; RRID:Addgene_135637)
