[The description below was written by a language model from this plasmid's Addgene catalogue record and the feature table of its GenBank file.]
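Description:
pAAV-S5E1-dTom-nlsdTom is a 6,976 bp adeno-associated virus transfer plasmid built on the AAV-Dlx-GFP backbone and designed to label parvalbumin-expressing (PV) cortical interneurons with the red fluorescent protein dTomato. It is maintained in bacteria through a high-copy ColE1/pUC-type origin and selected with ampicillin via the bla gene. An f1 phage origin is also present in the backbone. Two AAV2 inverted terminal repeats flank the expression cassette and define the segment that is replicated and packaged into recombinant AAV particles when helper functions are supplied.

According to the catalogue entry, expression is driven by the E1 regulatory element, an enhancer intended to restrict transgene activity to PV interneurons. This element is not annotated in the feature table, but an unannotated stretch of roughly 1.4 kb between the left ITR and the chimeric intron is where it, and any accompanying minimal promoter, would presumably lie. Downstream, a chimeric beta-globin/immunoglobulin heavy chain intron and a Kozak sequence precede a bicistronic reading frame: mammalian codon-optimised dTomato, a P2A ribosomal-skipping peptide, and a second dTomato fused at its N-terminus to the SV40 large T antigen nuclear localisation signal. One transcript should therefore yield both a freely diffusing copy that fills the cell and a nuclear-targeted copy, so a labelled cell would show both its morphology and a bright nucleus that is easy to count. A WPRE enhances transcript stability and expression, and an SV40 polyadenylation signal terminates the message. The small Factor Xa site annotated inside the WPRE is likely an incidental sequence match.

The associated publication title indicates that the vector belongs to a set of tools for viral targeting of functionally distinct interneuron types in mice, non-human primates and humans.
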