LOCUS       Exported 6976 bp ds-DNA circular SYN 13-MAY-2021
DEFINITION  AAV vector to drive the expression of dTomato in PV cortical
            interneuronsunder the control of the E1 regulatory element.
ACCESSION   .
VERSION     .
KEYWORDS    pAAV-S5E1-dTom-nlsdTom
SOURCE      synthetic DNA construct
  ORGANISM  synthetic DNA construct
REFERENCE   1 (bases 1 to 6976)
  AUTHORS   Vormstein-Schneider DC, Lin JD, Pelkey KA, Chittajallu R, Guo B,
            Arias Garcia M, Sakopoulos S, Stevenson O, Schneider G, Zhang Q,
            Sharma J, Franken TP, Smith J, Vogel I, Sanchez V, Ibrahim LA,
            Burbridge T, Favuzzi E, Saldi GA, Xu Q, Guo L, Yuan X, Zaghloul KA,
            Sabri E, Goldberg EM, Devinsky O, Batista-Brito R, Reynolds J, Feng
            G, Fu Z, McBain CJ, Fishell GJ, Dimidschstein J
  TITLE     Viral manipulation of functionally distinct interneurons in mice,
            non-human primates and humans
  JOURNAL   Nature Neuroscience (2020)
REFERENCE   2 (bases 1 to 6976)
  AUTHORS   .
  TITLE     Direct Submission
  JOURNAL   Exported May 13, 2021 from SnapGene Server 1.1.58
            http://www.snapgene.com
FEATURES             Location/Qualifiers
     source          1..6976
                     /organism="synthetic DNA construct"
                     /mol_type="other DNA"
     repeat_region   1..130
                     /label=AAV2 ITR (alternate)
                     /note="Functional equivalent of wild-type AAV2 ITR"
     intron          1595..1727
                     /label=chimeric intron
                     /note="chimera between introns from human beta-globin and
                     immunoglobulin heavy chain genes"
     regulatory      1750..1759
                     /regulatory_class="other"
                     /note="vertebrate consensus sequence for strong initiation
                     of translation (Kozak, 1987)"
     CDS             1756..2457
                     /codon_start=1
                     /product="dimeric variant of DsRed fluorescent protein
                     (Shaner et al., 2004)"
                     /label=dTomato
                     /note="mammalian codon-optimized"
                     /translation="MVSKGEEVIKEFMRFKVRMEGSMNGHEFEIEGEGEGRPYEGTQTA
                     KLKVTKGGPLPFAWDILSPQFMYGSKAYVKHPADIPDYKKLSFPEGFKWERVMNFEDGG
                     LVTVTQDSSLQDGTLIYKVKMRGTNFPPDGPVMQKKTMGWEASTERLYPRDGVLKGEIH
                     QALKLKDGGHYLVEFKTIYMAKKPVQLPGYYYVDTKLDITSHNEDYTIVEQYERSEGRH
                     HLFLYGMDELYK"
     CDS             2479..2535
                     /codon_start=1
                     /product="2A peptide from porcine teschovirus-1
                     polyprotein"
                     /label=P2A
                     /note="Eukaryotic ribosomes fail to insert a peptide bond
                     between the Gly and Pro residues, yielding separate
                     polypeptides."
                     /translation="ATNFSLLKQAGDVEENPGP"
     CDS             2548..2568
                     /codon_start=1
                     /product="nuclear localization signal of SV40 (simian virus
                     40) large T antigen"
                     /label=SV40 NLS
                     /translation="PKKKRKV"
     CDS             2569..3267
                     /codon_start=1
                     /product="dimeric variant of DsRed fluorescent protein
                     (Shaner et al., 2004)"
                     /label=dTomato
                     /note="mammalian codon-optimized"
                     /translation="VSKGEEVIKEFMRFKVRMEGSMNGHEFEIEGEGEGRPYEGTQTAK
                     LKVTKGGPLPFAWDILSPQFMYGSKAYVKHPADIPDYKKLSFPEGFKWERVMNFEDGGL
                     VTVTQDSSLQDGTLIYKVKMRGTNFPPDGPVMQKKTMGWEASTERLYPRDGVLKGEIHQ
                     ALKLKDGGHYLVEFKTIYMAKKPVQLPGYYYVDTKLDITSHNEDYTIVEQYERSEGRHH
                     LFLYGMDELYK"
     misc_feature    3322..3910
                     /label=WPRE
                     /note="woodchuck hepatitis virus posttranscriptional
                     regulatory element"
     primer_bind     complement(3375..3395)
                     /label=WPRE-R
                     /note="WPRE, reverse primer"
     CDS             complement(3793..3804)
                     /codon_start=1
                     /product="Factor Xa recognition and cleavage site"
                     /label=Factor Xa site
                     /translation="IEGR"
     polyA_signal    4079..4160
                     /label=SV40 poly(A) signal
                     /note="SV40 polyadenylation signal"
     primer_bind     complement(4116..4135)
                     /label=SV40pA-R
                     /note="SV40 polyA, reverse primer"
     primer_bind     4170..4189
                     /label=EBV-rev
                     /note="SV40 polyA terminator, reverse primer"
     repeat_region   4239..4379
                     /label=AAV2 ITR
                     /note="inverted terminal repeat of adeno-associated virus
                     serotype 2"
     repeat_region   4239..4368
                     /label=AAV2 ITR
     rep_origin      4454..4909
                     /direction=RIGHT
                     /label=f1 ori
                     /note="f1 bacteriophage origin of replication; arrow
                     indicates direction of (+) strand synthesis"
     primer_bind     complement(4541..4560)
                     /label=F1ori-R
                     /note="F1 origin, reverse primer"
     primer_bind     4751..4772
                     /label=F1ori-F
                     /note="F1 origin, forward primer"
     primer_bind     complement(4926..4945)
                     /label=pRS-marker
                     /note="pRS vectors, use to sequence yeast selectable
                     marker"
     primer_bind     5045..5067
                     /label=pGEX 3'
                     /note="pGEX vectors, reverse primer"
     primer_bind     complement(5105..5123)
                     /label=pBRforEco
                     /note="pBR322 vectors, upsteam of EcoRI site, forward
                     primer"
     promoter        5191..5295
                     /gene="bla"
                     /label=AmpR promoter
     CDS             5296..6156
                     /codon_start=1
                     /gene="bla"
                     /product="beta-lactamase"
                     /label=AmpR
                     /note="confers resistance to ampicillin, carbenicillin, and
                     related antibiotics"
                     /translation="MSIQHFRVALIPFFAAFCLPVFAHPETLVKVKDAEDQLGARVGYI
                     ELDLNSGKILESFRPEERFPMMSTFKVLLCGAVLSRIDAGQEQLGRRIHYSQNDLVEYS
                     PVTEKHLTDGMTVRELCSAAITMSDNTAANLLLTTIGGPKELTAFLHNMGDHVTRLDRW
                     EPELNEAIPNDERDTTMPVAMATTLRKLLTGELLTLASRQQLIDWMEADKVAGPLLRSA
                     LPAGWFIADKSGAGERGSRGIIAALGPDGKPSRIVVIYTTGSQATMDERNRQIAEIGAS
                     LIKHW"
     primer_bind     complement(5514..5533)
                     /label=Amp-R
                     /note="Ampicillin resistance gene, reverse primer"
     rep_origin      6327..6915
                     /direction=RIGHT
                     /label=ori
                     /note="high-copy-number ColE1/pMB1/pBR322/pUC origin of
                     replication"
     primer_bind     6816..6835
                     /label=pBR322ori-F
                     /note="pBR322 origin, forward primer"
ORIGIN
        1 cctgcaggca gctgcgcgct cgctcgctca ctgaggccgc ccgggcgtcg ggcgaccttt
       61 ggtcgcccgg cctcagtgag cgagcgagcg cgcagagagg gagtggccaa ctccatcact
      121 aggggttcct gcggccgcac gcgtttaatt aaactagtgg tttcaaagtg gacagagggg
      181 aggggagggg atgcgagggg aggggagggg aatgatcgcg aaaggcttcc aaaccttgtc
      241 cttgtttttc accatttctg aaatatatgc tgagtgcaac tatgggaaga ccattttcat
      301 aatctataat actcctcctt ttaaaggact ttcgttaacc gcttgcaaag gtgagtgccg
      361 ggtagaggac attagctcgc taagtcccta gaaatcacac ttggagacta agcaggcttt
      421 cccaggagaa gtccaaagcc aacataagca ggaggctggg ggctggccgt taaccgcaag
      481 gcagtggttg agccctcggg atcatcccgg cggggggcgc agcatctccg ccaaggccgc
      541 aggctctcac catcagctgc ccgagccacc ctgtacctcg cagtccactc gccctgccca
      601 cgccccgcgc cgcccgctca ccttcagccc ctgggagtcc atggccgccg gctacccgga
      661 gggtgcccac cgctgcccgc cgcagggtta ggggttcaga cccacttccc gggccctcaa
      721 accctaaggg acgcggcgtg cagcacgagg ggcgtggccc gatctccatt ggttgtcggc
      781 gtgagggggc ggagcttagt tgtaggacta ggaaggaggg ggccaccgga gcaggcgagg
      841 agggaacccc gagggaggac cgcgagggcg actggggctg gaatccgctg agcattgagt
      901 gctgccgagt tgtggggcta gaggagggag gtccagcctg gaaacggcgc gaggaggagg
      961 gattgggtgg agcaagagat atgagattaa agaataaaga tgatgaagca gcaaatagga
     1021 gggagagcca tgccgctttt catccctgca aacaaaggcc gactccattt tctcagcatt
     1081 ttttgtggaa gccgatttgc gcaatgcggc ttagtacttg accagggaaa atgatttacc
     1141 tgacacgtgt agtaatcgtg tctgggccac aaggtggcgc agaaaaatca cagttcggca
     1201 aaaaccttga agcctggctt gggcttgttc taaatctttt caggcgctgc tgtaattttg
     1261 ctattcgagt gcttattaaa ctgctccgcc agatttccac ccccaaagtc ttatttaaaa
     1321 atatgtggtt acctctttta gatttctatt tcttaagtgt ttgctgtagt ttggatctaa
     1381 actgtccctc aaagacacac gtgctgaatg ttccccagcc cgtgtgctgt tggagtggtg
     1441 gaaaacttcc tgcagcccgg gctgggcata aaagtcaggg cagagccatc tattgcttac
     1501 atttgcttct agcctgcaag tcgaggagcg cagccttcca gaagcagagc gcggcgcctt
     1561 aagctgcaga agttggtcgt gaggcactgg gcacgtaagt atcaaggtta caagacaggt
     1621 ttaaggagac caatagaaac tgggcttgtc gagacagaga agactcttgc gtttctgata
     1681 ggcacctatt ggtcttactg acatccactt tgcctttctc tccacagcga gctcgctagc
     1741 gcgatcgctg ccaccatggt gagcaagggc gaggaggtca tcaaagagtt catgcgcttc
     1801 aaggtgcgca tggagggctc catgaacggc cacgagttcg agatcgaggg cgagggcgag
     1861 ggccgcccct acgagggcac ccagaccgcc aagctgaagg tgaccaaggg cggccccctg
     1921 cccttcgcct gggacatcct gtccccccag ttcatgtacg gctccaaggc gtacgtgaag
     1981 caccccgccg acatccccga ttacaagaag ctgtccttcc ccgagggctt caagtgggag
     2041 cgcgtgatga acttcgagga cggcggtctg gtgaccgtga cccaggactc ctccctgcag
     2101 gacggcacgc tgatctacaa ggtgaagatg cgcggcacca acttcccccc cgacggcccc
     2161 gtaatgcaga agaagaccat gggctgggag gcctccaccg agcgcctgta cccccgcgac
     2221 ggcgtgctga agggcgagat ccaccaggcc ctgaagctga aggacggcgg ccactacctg
     2281 gtggagttca agaccatcta catggccaag aagcccgtgc aactgcccgg ctactactac
     2341 gtggacacca agctggacat cacctcccac aacgaggact acaccatcgt ggaacagtac
     2401 gagcgctccg agggccgcca ccacctgttc ctgtacggca tggacgagct gtacaagtcc
     2461 ggagataacg gaagcggagc cactaacttc tccctgttga aacaagcagg ggatgtcgaa
     2521 gagaatcccg ggccatctag aatggccccc aagaagaaga ggaaggtggt gagcaagggc
     2581 gaggaggtca tcaaagagtt catgcgcttc aaggtgcgca tggagggctc catgaacggc
     2641 cacgagttcg agatcgaggg cgagggcgag ggccgcccct acgagggcac ccagaccgcc
     2701 aagctgaagg tgaccaaggg cggccccctg cccttcgcct gggacatcct gtccccccag
     2761 ttcatgtacg gctccaaggc gtacgtgaag caccccgccg acatccccga ttacaagaag
     2821 ctgtccttcc ccgagggctt caagtgggag cgcgtgatga acttcgagga cggcggtctg
     2881 gtgaccgtga cccaggactc ctccctgcag gacggcacgc tgatctacaa ggtgaagatg
     2941 cgcggcacca acttcccccc cgacggcccc gtaatgcaga agaagaccat gggctgggag
     3001 gcctccaccg agcgcctgta cccccgcgac ggcgtgctga agggcgagat ccaccaggcc
     3061 ctgaagctga aggacggcgg ccactacctg gtggagttca agaccatcta catggccaag
     3121 aagcccgtgc aactgcccgg ctactactac gtggacacca agctggacat cacctcccac
     3181 aacgaggact acaccatcgt ggaacagtac gagcgctccg agggccgcca ccacctgttc
     3241 ctgtacggca tggacgagct gtacaagtaa gtcgacggcg cgccccaccc ctgcagggaa
     3301 ttcgatatca agcttatcga taatcaacct ctggattaca aaatttgtga aagattgact
     3361 ggtattctta actatgttgc tccttttacg ctatgtggat acgctgcttt aatgcctttg
     3421 tatcatgcta ttgcttcccg tatggctttc attttctcct ccttgtataa atcctggttg
     3481 ctgtctcttt atgaggagtt gtggcccgtt gtcaggcaac gtggcgtggt gtgcactgtg
     3541 tttgctgacg caacccccac tggttggggc attgccacca cctgtcagct cctttccggg
     3601 actttcgctt tccccctccc tattgccacg gcggaactca tcgccgcctg ccttgcccgc
     3661 tgctggacag gggctcggct gttgggcact gacaattccg tggtgttgtc ggggaaatca
     3721 tcgtcctttc cttggctgct cgcctatgtt gccacctgga ttctgcgcgg gacgtccttc
     3781 tgctacgtcc cttcggccct caatccagcg gaccttcctt cccgcggcct gctgccggct
     3841 ctgcggcctc ttccgcgtct tcgccttcgc cctcagacga gtcggatctc cctttgggcc
     3901 gcctccccgc atcgataccg agcgctgctc gagagatctg tgatagcggc catcaagctg
     3961 gccgcgactc tagatcataa tcagccatac cacatttgta gaggttttac ttgctttaaa
     4021 aaacctccca cacctccccc tgaacctgaa acataaaatg aatgcaattg ttgttgttaa
     4081 cttgtttatt gcagcttata atggttacaa ataaagcaat agcatcacaa atttcacaaa
     4141 taaagcattt ttttcactgc attctagttg tggtttgtcc aaactcatca atgtatcagc
     4201 ttatcgatac cgcatgcacg tgcggaccga gcggccgcag gaacccctag tgatggagtt
     4261 ggccactccc tctctgcgcg ctcgctcgct cactgaggcc gggcgaccaa aggtcgcccg
     4321 acgcccgggc tttgcccggg cggcctcagt gagcgagcga gcgcgcagct gcctgcaggg
     4381 gcgcctgatg cggtattttc tccttacgca tctgtgcggt atttcacacc gcatannnnn
     4441 nnnnnnnnnn nnnnnnnnnn nnnnnnnnnn nnnnnnnnnn nnnnnnnnnn nnnnnnnnnn
     4501 nnnnnnnnnn nnnnnnnnnn nnnnnnnnnn tnnnnnnnnn nnnnnnnnnn nnnnnnnnnn
     4561 nnnnnnnnnn nnnnnnncnn nnnnnnnnnn nnnnnnnnnn nnnnnnnnnn nnnnnnnnnn
     4621 nnnnnnnnnn nnnnnnnnnn nnnnnnnnnn nnnnnnnnnn nnnnnnnnnn nnnnnnnnnn
     4681 nnnnnnnnnn nnnnnnnnnn nnnnnnnnnn nnnnnnnnnc ctttgacgtt ggagtccacg
     4741 ttctttaata gtggactctt gttccaaact ggaacaacac tcaactctat ctcgggctat
     4801 tcttttgatt tataagggat tttgccgatt tcggtctatt ggttaaaaaa tgagctgatt
     4861 taacaaaaat ttaacgcgaa ttttaacaaa atattaacgt ttacaatttt atggtgcact
     4921 ctcagtacaa tctgctctga tgccgcatag ttaagccagc cccgacaccc gccaacaccc
     4981 gctgacgcgc cctgacgggc ttgtctgctc ccggcatccg cttacagaca agctgtgacc
     5041 gtctccggga gctgcatgtg tcagaggttt tcaccgtcat caccgaaacg cgcgagacga
     5101 aagggcctcg tgatacgcct atttttatag gttaatgtca tgataataat ggtttcttag
     5161 acgtcaggtg gcacttttcg gggaaatgtg cgcggaaccc ctatttgttt atttttctaa
     5221 atacattcaa atatgtatcc gctcatgaga caataaccct gataaatgct tcaataatat
     5281 tgaaaaagga agagtatgag tattcaacat ttccgtgtcg cccttattcc cttttttgcg
     5341 gcattttgcc ttcctgtttt tgctcaccca gaaacgctgg tgaaagtaaa agatgctgaa
     5401 gatcagttgg gtgcacgagt gggttacatc gaactggatc tcaacagcgg taagatcctt
     5461 gagagttttc gccccgaaga acgttttcca atgatgagca cttttaaagt tctgctatgt
     5521 ggcgcggtat tatcccgtat tgacgccggg caagagcaac tcggtcgccg catacactat
     5581 tctcagaatg acttggttga gtactcacca gtcacagaaa agcatcttac ggatggcatg
     5641 acagtaagag aattatgcag tgctgccata accatgagtg ataacactgc ggccaactta
     5701 cttctgacaa cgatcggagg accgaaggag ctaaccgctt ttttgcacaa catgggggat
     5761 catgtaactc gccttgatcg ttgggaaccg gagctgaatg aagccatacc aaacgacgag
     5821 cgtgacacca cgatgcctgt agcaatggca acaacgttgc gcaaactatt aactggcgaa
     5881 ctacttactc tagcttcccg gcaacaatta atagactgga tggaggcgga taaagttgca
     5941 ggaccacttc tgcgctcggc ccttccggct ggctggttta ttgctgataa atctggagcc
     6001 ggtgagcgtg ggtctcgcgg tatcattgca gcactggggc cagatggtaa gccctcccgt
     6061 atcgtagtta tctacacgac ggggagtcag gcaactatgg atgaacgaaa tagacagatc
     6121 gctgagatag gtgcctcact gattaagcat tggtaactgt cagaccaagt ttactcatat
     6181 atactttaga ttgatttaaa acttcatttt taatttaaaa ggatctaggt gaagatcctt
     6241 tttgataatc tcatgaccaa aatcccttaa cgtgagtttt cgttccactg agcgtcagac
     6301 cccgtagaaa agatcaaagg atcttcttga gatccttttt ttctgcgcgt aatctgctgc
     6361 ttgcaaacaa aaaaaccacc gctaccagcg gtggtttgtt tgccggatca agagctacca
     6421 actctttttc cgaaggtaac tggcttcagc agagcgcaga taccaaatac tgttcttcta
     6481 gtgtagccgt agttaggcca ccacttcaag aactctgtag caccgcctac atacctcgct
     6541 ctgctaatcc tgttaccagt ggctgctgcc agtggcgata agtcgtgtct taccgggttg
     6601 gactcaagac gatagttacc ggataaggcg cagcggtcgg gctgaacggg gggttcgtgc
     6661 acacagccca gcttggagcg aacgacctac accgaactga gatacctaca gcgtgagcta
     6721 tgagaaagcg ccacgcttcc cgaagggaga aaggcggaca ggtatccggt aagcggcagg
     6781 gtcggaacag gagagcgcac gagggagctt ccagggggaa acgcctggta tctttatagt
     6841 cctgtcgggt ttcgccacct ctgacttgag cgtcgatttt tgtgatgctc gtcagggggg
     6901 cggagcctat ggaaaaacgc cagcaacgcg gcctttttac ggttcctggc cttttgctgg
     6961 ccttttgctc acatgt
//
